>Addgene plasmid #109527 | actc1b-mKate2-RhoAb | depositor full sequence | sequence record 206464 | Full Sequence
CCACCTAAATTGTAAGCGTTAATATTTTGTTAAAATTCGCGTTAAATTTTTGTTAAATCAGCTCATTTTT
TAACCAATAGGCCGAAATCGGCAAAATCCCTTATAAATCAAAAGAATAGACCGAGATAGGGT
[37 nt withheld, positions 133-169]
AAAGAACGTGGACTCCAACGTCAAAGG
[32 nt withheld, positions 197-228]
GCTGGCTAAGAACTCATCAGCCTCCCCGGTCCATCTACCCACGTACCAATGCACCAATTGGCCACAATGA
CGGCTACTACATGGTGCCATTCCTTCCTCTTTATAGGAATGGAGACTACCTCCTGTCCAACAAGGCTCTT
GGATACGAGTACGCCTACCTGTTGGACCCAGGTCATTGCACAACACCAGAAATGCCCTCTGATCTGCAAA
AGACGTGAATATCTGTTCAGACACCCATATCCACTCTGTTCCACACAGGTCAGAGGTTTGTCCAGGAGTT
CTTGACAGAGGTGTAAAAAGTACTCAAAAATTTTACTCAAGTGAAAGTACAAGTACTTAGGGAAAATTTT
ACTCAATTAAAAGTAAAAGTATCTGGCTAGAATCTTACTTGAGTAAAAGTAAAAAAGTACTCCATTAAAA
TTGTACTTGAGTATTAAGGAAGTAAAAGTAAAAGCAAGAAAGAAAACTAGAGATTCTTGTTTAAGCTTTT
AATCTCAAAAAACATTAAATGAAATGCATACAAGGTTTTATCCTGCTTTAGAACTGTTTGTATTTAATTA
TCAAACTATAAGACAGACAATCTAATGCCAGTACACGCTACTCAAAGTTGTAAAACCTCAGATTTAACTT
CAGTAGAAGCTGATTCTCAAAATTGTTAGTGTCAAGCCTAGCTCTTTTGGGGCTGAAAAGCAATCCTGCA
GTGCTGAAAAGCCTCTCACAGGCAGCCGATGCGGGAAGAGGTGTATTAGTCTTGATAGAGAGGCTGCAAA
TAGCAGGAAACGTGAGCAGAGACTCCCTGGTGTCTGAAACACAGGCCAGATGGGCCCTCGAGCAGGAAAC
AGCTATGACCATGATTACGCCAAGCTATCAACTTTGTATAGAAAAGTTGGCACGCGCAGATTCCGTGTGG
GCCTGGTAATATCTTACCATTTTAAGCTATTTTAAGATTAGGGAAAAAAATTAAATAAAACTACTTTAAA
ATTACTTTCCTTAAAAAGCAACATATTTATTTAGTTTTTGTTTAACTGGCTCAAGATTGTAATATTTTAC
TTTTACATGTTTTTTTTAAGTACCTAAATGTGTTCAAAAGTAAAGTATGTTATTGTTTTTTTTTTTTTAA
TGTTAGCTAAGCTTTAAATTGTAATATATTACTTTTAAAAGTGACTTTTTAAAAATGTAAATAAAAAAGT
AACTATAAATGTGTAATGCATGTTATTTCTGTGGGTTTTTTAATTTTCATCTCAACTGGGCTTACAATTT
TAACATAATAAAAATCAAATCAAATCAAATCAGGCCCTTATTTGTCACATACACTCTTGTATACTGAAAT
AAACTAAATGTTGAGAAAAATTTAAATACACCAAAATAACGCATACCTTTTTTGTAATTACCTAAGTAAA
ACATTTAGTTCCTTTTTTAAGTGACTCAAGATTGTAATCTATTAATTGTAAAAGATAAAACTAGTGATCA
ATCTGACGTGCTTCTATGCAGCCTGTGAGATTAATTGTGATGTTTAATTATTAAACAATTTAAATGGATC
AAACATTTCACATGTGCTTATTGTGTCCAACAAAACCAGCAGAAGCACTTAAAAATATTGCATGACAACA
TGAGTTTTTAATGTAAATTATATATACTTCCTAAACGAAGTTAATCATATTTTCTAAAATAATAATGTCA
TTGAAATATTTAAATAAATGATAANCTTTAGTTGATTCAACATAAAATTGAAAGCAATAAGGACTTTTTT
TTTTTTACAGCGGTGAAGCAAAAGCNTGNAAATAATCATATAAATATAATAAATAAATAAATAAAATAAT
GGTTCTTGGTGCAAATATGAACACTTTAAATAAATATAGAATAAATATGATCAATAAGTCATAACGACGT
GTTTTATGTTGATTATAATTTAAACATGTTTCTAACGCAAGTTTTAAAAACTGTTTTAAAGTATTATTTT
AAGTTATAAGATCAATTTGACTCAACATTTTGTAGTGAAAATATGTTGTGTAAAATTAATATAATATACA
CTATAAAAATGCAAGGTTCCACACAATTCATTCATGTTGTCCCAACACAAATCGATTAAGTTAACAAATA
TATGTGGATTGAACATAAAAAATTAAGTTGTCCCAATGAAATCTCAAGAATTGTGTTGTTTCAGCTCATT
TTAAATAAGTAGTTTTAACAAGTAAAAAATAACATATTTTTGAGTGTGTATATATATATATTTATATATT
ACAAAATATAATAATATAAAATGTAAAAGATATAAACCATGCTACATATATTTAAGAGCTATTTTGCACA
TTACTTTTTTGCAAGCCATTTGAGTGTTTTTTTACAAATATATATTAGCTAAATATACAATATCTTAAAT
ATACAATTAATCAGACATGCAAAAAATGCATTTAACCTACATAAAAATACATGATCAACATATGTTTTAT
GCTGATTACAACTAAATCAAACGTAATGAAATTAATTTATAAAAGCGATTTAAATATGTCAATATTTTAA
GTTAAAATCACTTGAAACCTACTATAAATGAACTTAAATTTAAAAAATCTCCTTTAATTCCAATGCAGCA
CTGTTGTTTTTTCAGCTGAGGACCCCCGGTGCAGATGGTTGGCCCCCGGCCCGCTATTCTAAGGAAGCCT
TTCTTAATTTTAGGGCGGCGCTGCATGCGCTCAGATCAGATTCACGGGTGGAGAGGGTTATTTTCTCTTT
TTTATTTTTTCTTGCCTGCTCATATTTGGGCCTGTGTGAACCCCAGGCTCCGCCTCGGCCCCCAGGAGCC
GCTCTTATTTAAAGGGGATCCTCGCCTTCAGTCTTCGTCCCAGTGGAAGCATCAGTCTTGTGATAACAAC
TTGGTGAGTCCTACAGACCAGCGCTCGACTCTAGGCTTTAAATGCATTGATTTCTCTGGATTAGCTACCG
GGAGAGTTTTAACTTTGCTTATTAGTCTTGTGCTTGAACTGCTAGGTTTAAAGAGGGTTTTCTCTAATGC
ATGCATGAAGCGACAGCTGAAAACCAGAAATAGAGCGTTTGTCCTCCTGTTAAACTCTAGCCTTTCTTTG
GCATTTGTCAGTCCGAGTCTTCAGCTGCCGGCAGGAGATTGGGTTTCAGTAACACTTGCTGAGCACAAAC
TACACGTGCTTCCTTCAGATTTAATTCATTATTAATCATTCTAGATTTAAATGATCTTCTTACTCATTGC
TGATTATTTTAGCCTTGCGGAGCAGATTAAATGAGCACGTGTTTATTAAGATTGATTTAAATATAATTAA
TATTTCACCACTGTAGTTTTAAAATTGCCTTCTAAGTCATGGTTGATTTTTAATAGGTATCGGCTCTAAT
TAGATTACTATTTTGGTTTTTAAATGTTATTTCTATTTCATTTGTAGGCTCGTTTTTAATGTGATTTTAT
TAGATTCTAGTTTTAAAATCATCTTTTAGCCTTACTGAGCAGACTGAATGAACATGTTTCATTAAGATTA
ACTTCATTATAGTTAATTATTTAATCATTCTAGTGGATTATAAATCAGCTCTATTTAAATTGATTGTCGT
GTTTATTTCTATTTGATTTTTGATTATTTTTTAAGGTCGTTTTTATGTGATTTTTCCCCGATTCTAATTT
TAAACTAATTGTTTGATTTTTATATGATTCGACTCTTTTTAAATGAATTGTTTTGCTTTTTTTATTGAGC
ATATATATATATTATACAATTTCAATCAACAATTGTTGTGCTTTTTAAATGTTGTTTCTATTTCATTTCT
AGGGTCGATTTTATTCGATTCTAGTTTTAAAATCGTGATTTCTAACTCCTAACCTTACTGAGCAGACTGA
ATGAACATGTTTCATCAAGATTAACTTCATTATAGTTAATTATTGAATCGGGCTAGTGGTTTATAAATCA
GCTCTATTATAAATTAATTGTCATCATTATTTCTATTTAATTTTTATTATTTTTTTAGGATTATTTTTAA
GGGATTTTTTTCACGTTCTAGTTTTAAACTCAATGCTCATTACTGCTCACCCTTGCTGAGCAGTCTTTCG
TTAAGATTAAATTAATTAATAACCCATTCTAGTTTTAAAACAGTGTCTTAAGGCATAGCTGATATTTTAC
AAGTTTACTATTTAATATATCTCCATTTCTTTTTTTAGGGTCGATTTCATCTGATTTGATTAATTTTTAT
TATCTTCACTAAGCTTTTTGTTCTAGGTTTTATTCTCAGTATTATTACTGTTATATTTGAACTGAATTTC
TCCTCATAGTTTATTCATTTTATTTATTTATTTTTTGTTTATTCGCTATTTTGTATTTTAGTTTTTAATT
AGAAATTTTATTAGAATCGTTTTGAACTAGTTTTTATGCACTCTAACATTAATATTAAATCATAACTATT
ATTTTTATTATAATTTATTTGTGTTTATCTTTTTGTGTAGCTTTCATGTGTTTTTATTTTAGTTTTATTA
TGTTTGCATTGAATTTTTTGGACTAGTTTATATAACGATATACAGAAAAGCCATGACAACAAATGTTTTT
ATAATACCTATTAAGTATAAGCTAATCAGATTTCCACTATTCTGTTCAAAGTTAACATTATTAGCCATTC
TGATGGATCATTTGACATTTGTCATATGTCTTTATGAACACTGCTCTTTCAGATGCCACTTTTAAAGCTG
TTTTTTACAGTAAATGAACGTTTATTATTATGACATTATTTCCTAAGGCCTCTAGAGTACAGCAGGATGT
GGCGTGTGCATTACTGTGTAATTATGCTGACTGTAAATGTGCATTTATAGACTGTCAGCATGTCTGACTG
TGCGCTGTTGTGATTTGTCCTGCACAGACCAAGGCAAGTTTGTACAAAAAAGCAGGCTGCCACCATGGTG
AGCGAGCTGATTAAGGAGAACATGCACATGAAGCTGTACATGGAGGGCACCGTGAACAACCACCACTTCA
AGTGCACATCCGAGGGCGAAGGCAAGCCCTACGAGGGCACCCAGACCATGAGAATCAAGGCGGTCGAGGG
CGGCCCTCTCCCCTTCGCCTTCGACATCCTGGCTACCAGCTTCATGTACGGCAGCAAAACCTTCATCAAC
CACACCCAGGGCATCCCCGACTTCTTTAAGCAGTCCTTCCCCGAGGGCTTCACATGGGAGAGAGTCACCA
CATACGAAGACGGGGGCGTGCTGACCGCTACCCAGGACACCAGCCTCCAGGACGGCTGCCTCATCTACAA
CGTCAAGATCAGAGGGGTGAACTTCCCATCCAACGGCCCTGTGATGCAGAAGAAAACACTCGGCTGGGAG
GCCTCCACCGAGACCCTGTACCCCGCTGACGGCGGCCTGGAAGGCAGAGCCGACATGGCCCTGAAGCTCG
TGGGCGGGGGCCACCTGATCTGCAACTTGAAGACCACATACAGATCCAAGAAACCCGCTAAGAACCTCAA
GATGCCCGGCGTCTACTATGTGGACAGAAGACTGGAAAGAATCAAGGAGGCCGACAAAGAGACCTACGTC
GAGCAGCACGAGGTGGCTGTGGCCAGATACTGCGACCTCCCTAGCAAACTGGGGCACAGAGACCCAGCTT
TCTTGTACAAAGTGGCTGCAGCAATTCGCAAGAAGCTGGTGATTGTAGGAGATGGAGCATGCGGGAAAAC
ATGTTTGCTTATTGTGTTCAGTAAAGACCAGTTTCCTGAAGTCTACGTACCAACAGTGTTTGAAAACTAT
GTTGCCGACATTGAAGTTGACAGCAAACAGGTGGAACTCGCTCTGTGGGATACTGCAGGGCAGGAGGACT
ACGACAGGCTTCGTCCTCTTTCATACCCAGACACCGATGTCATTCTTATGTGTTTCTCTATTGACAGTCC
TGACAGTTTAGAGAATATTCCGGAGAAGTGGACGCCTGAGGTCAAACACTTTTGTCCAAACGTTCCAATC
ATCCTTGTGGGAAACAAAAAAGACCTGCGCAATGATGAACACACACGCAGGGAACTGACCAAGATGAAGC
AGGAGCCAGTTAAAGCAGAGGAAGGGAGAGACATGGCCAATCGAATTGGAGCATTTGGTTATATGGAATG
TTCTGCCAAAACAAAAGACGGTGTTCGGGAGGTGTTTGAAATGGCCACTAGAGCGGCGCTGCAGGCACGC
AGGGGAAAGAAGAGCAACAAATGCTGTCTGCTGTGACAACTTTATTATACATAGTTGATAATTCACTGGC
CGTCGTTTTACGGTACCATCGATGATGATCCAGACATGATAAGATACATTGATGAGTTTGGACAAACCAC
AACTAGAATGCAGTGAAAAAAATGCTTTATTTGTGAAATTTGTGATGCTATTGCTTTATTTGTAACCATT
ATAAGCTGCAATAAACAAGTTAACAACAACAATTGCATTCATTTTATGTTTCAGGTTCAGGGGGAGGTGT
GGGAGGTTTTTTAAAGCAAGTAAAACCTCTACAAATGTGGTATGGCTGATTATGATCCTCTAGATCAGAT
CTGCGAAGATACGGCCACGGGTGCTCTTGATCCTGTGGCTGATTTTGGACTGTGCTGCTCGCAGCTGCTG
ATGAATCACATACTTCCTCCATTTTCTTCCACTGATTGACTGTTATAATTTCCCTAATTTCCAGGTCAAG
GTGCTGTGCATTGTGGTAATAGATGTGACATGACGTCACTTCCAAAGGACCAATGAACATGTCTGACCAA
TTTCATATAATGTGAAAACGATTTTCATAGGCAGAATAAATAACATTTAAATTAAACTGGGCATCAGCGC
AATTCAATTGGTTTGGTAATAGCAAGGGAAAATAGAATGAAGTGATCTCCAAAAAATAAGTACTTTTTGA
CTGTAAATAAAATTGTAAGGAGTAAAAAGTACTTTTTTTTCTAAAAAAATGTAATTAAGTAAAAGTAAAA
GTATTGATTTTTAATTGTACTCAAGTAAAGTAAAAATCCCCAAAAATAATACTTAAGTACAGTAATCAAG
TAAAATTACTCAAGTACTTTACACCTCTGGTTCTTGACCCCCTACCTTCAGCAAGCCCAGCAGATCCACT
AGTTCTAGAGCGGCCGCCACCGCGGTGGAGCTCCAGCTTTTGTTCCCTTTAGTGAGGGTTAATTGCGCGC
TTGGCGTAATCATGGTCATAGCTGTTTCCTGTGTGAAATTGTTATCCGCTCACAATTCCACACAACATAC
GAGCCGGAAGCATAAAGTGTAAAGCCTGGGGTGCCTAATGAGTGAGCTAACTCACATTAATTGCGTTGCG
CTCACTGCCCGCTTTCCAGTCGGGAAACCTGTCGTGCCAGCTGCATTAATGAATCGGCCAACGCGCGGGG
AGAGGCGGTTTGCGTATTGGGCGCTCTTCCGCTTCCTCGCTCACTGACTCGCTGCGCTCGGTCGTTCGGC
TGCGGCGAGCGGTATCAGCTCACTCAAAGGCGGTAATACGGTTATCCACAGAATCAGGGGATAACGCAGG
AAAGAACATGTGAGCAAAAGGCCAGCAAAAGGCCAGGAACCGTAAAAAGGCCGCGTTGCTGGCGTTTTTC
CATAGGCTCCGCCCCCCTGACGAGCATCACAAAAATCGACGCTCAAGTCAGAGGTGGCGAAACCCGACAG
GACTATAAAGATACCAGGCGTTTCCCCCTGGAAGCTCCCTCGTGCGCTCTCCTGTTCCGACCCTGCCGCT
TACCGGATACCTGTCCGCCTTTCTCCCTTCGGGAAGCGTGGCGCTTTCTCATAGCTCACGCTGTAGGTAT
CTCAGTTCGGTGTAGGTCGTTCGCTCCAAGCTGGGCTGTGTGCACGAACCCCCCGTTCAGCCCGACCGCT
GCGCCTTATCCGGTAACTATCGTCTTGAGTCCAACCCGGTAAGACACGACTTATCGCCACTGGCAGCAGC
CACTGGTAACAGGATTAGCAGAGCGAGGTATGTAGGCGGTGCTACAGAGTTCTTGAAGTGGTGGCCTAAC
TACGGCTACACTAGAAGGACAGTATTTGGTATCTGCGCTCTGCTGAAGCCAGTTACCTTCGGAAAAAGAG
TTGGTAGCTCTTGATCCGGCAAACAAACCACCGCTGGTAGCGGTGGTTTTTTTGTTTGCAAGCAGCAGAT
TACGCGCAGAAAAAAAGGATCTCAAGAAGATCCTTTGATCTTTTCTACGGGGTCTGACGCTCAGTGGAAC
GAAAACTCACGTTAAGGGATTTTGGTCATGAGATTATCAAAAAGGATCTTCACCTAGATCCTTTTAAATT
AAAAATGAAGTTTTAAATCAATCTAAAGTATATATGAGTAAACTTGGTCTGACAGTTACCAATGCTTAAT
CAGTGAGGCACCTATCTCAGCGATCTGTCTATTTCGTTCATCCATAGTTGCCTGACTCCCCGTCGTGTAG
ATAACTACGATACGGGAGGGCTTACCATCTGGCCCCAGTGCTGCAATGATACCGCGAGACCCACGCTCAC
CGGCTCCAGATTTATCAGCAATAAACCAGCCAGCCGGAAGGGCCGAGCGCAGAAGTGGTCCTGCAACTTT
ATCCGCCTCCATCCAGTCTATTAATTGTTGCCGGGAAGCTAGAGTAAGTAGTTCGCCAGTTAATAGTTTG
CGCAACGTTGTTGCCATTGCTACAGGCATCGTGGTGTCACGCTCGTCGTTTGGTATGGCTTCATTCAGCT
CCGGTTCCCAACGATCAAGGCGAGTTACATGATCCCCCATGTTGTGCAAAAAAGCGGTTAGCTCCTTCGG
TCCTCCGATCGTTGTCAGAAGTAAGTTGGCCGCAGTGTTATCACTCATGGTTATGGCAGCACTGCATAAT
TCTCTTACTGTCATGCCATCCGTAAGATGCTTTTCTGTGACTGGTGAGTACTCAACCAAGTCATTCTGAG
AATAGTGTATGCGGCGACCGAGTTGCTCTTGCCCGGCGTCAATACGGGATAATACCGCGCCACATAGCAG
AACTTTAAAAGTGCTCATCATTGGAAAACGTTCTTCGGGGCGAAAACTCTCAAGGATCTTACCGCTGTTG
AGATCCAGTTCGATGTAACCCACTCGTGCACCCAACTGATCTTCAGCATCTTTTACTTTCACCAGCGTTT
CTGGGTGAGCAAAAACAGGAAGGCAAAATGCCGCAAAAAAGGGAATAAGGGCGACACGGAAATGTTGAAT
ACTCATACTCTTCCTTTTTCAATATTATTGAAGCATTTATCAGGGTTATTGTCTCATGAGCGGATACATA
TTTGAATGTATTTAGAAAAATAAACAAATAGGGGTTCCGCGCACATTTCCCCGAAAAGTG
Features (pLannotate 1.2.2; 21 found; start..end, strand, type, name):
      7..228     -  rep_origin     M13 ori (fragment) (sequence partly withheld): M13 bacteriophage origin of replication; arrow indicates direction of (+) strand synthesis
    228..515     +  CDS            tyr (fragment) (sequence partly withheld): TYRO_ORYLA - Also known as tyro. Experimental evidence at transcript level: Swiss-Prot protein existence level 2. This is a copper-containing oxidase that functions in the formation of pigments such as melanins and other polyphenolic compounds. From Oryzias latipes (Japanese rice fish) (Japanese killifish).
   1097..1117    +  protein_bind   attB4: mutant version of attB; core recombination site for the Gateway® BP reaction BP Clonase™
   2025..2041    -  promoter       copia promoter (fragment): strong promoter from the Drosophila transposable element copia (Sinclair et al., 1986)
   5093..5113    +  protein_bind   attB1: mutant version of attB; core recombination site for the Gateway® BP reaction BP Clonase™
   5123..5818    +  CDS            mKate2: mKate2 is a basic (constitutively fluorescent) red fluorescent protein published in 2009, derived from Entacmaea quadricolor. It is reported to be a rapidly-maturing monomer with moderate acid sensitivity.
   5823..5843    -  protein_bind   attB2: mutant version of attB; core recombination site for the Gateway® BP reaction BP Clonase™
   5846..6421    +  CDS            rhoab: RHOAB_DANRE - Experimental evidence at protein level: Swiss-Prot protein existence level 1. Regulates a signal transduction pathway linking plasma membrane receptors to the assembly of focal adhesions and actin stress fibers. From Danio rerio (Zebrafish) (Brachydanio rerio).
   6425..6445    -  protein_bind   attB3: mutant version of attB; core recombination site for the Gateway® BP reaction BP Clonase™
   6449..6469    +  CDS            lacZα (fragment): LacZα fragment of β-galactosidase; lacZ fragment
   6485..6619    -  polyA_signal   SV40 poly(A) signal: SV40 polyadenylation signal
   6642..6725    -  CDS            large T antigen (fragment): large T antigen from SV40 (simian virus 40)
   7291..7331    -  misc_feature   MCS (fragment): pBluescript multiple cloning site
   7344..7362    -  promoter       T3 promoter: promoter for bacteriophage T3 RNA polymerase
   7407..7423    -  protein_bind   lac operator: The lac repressor binds to the lac operator to inhibit transcription in E. coli. This inhibition can be relieved by adding lactose or isopropyl-β-D-thiogalactopyranoside (IPTG). lac repressor encoded by lacI
   7431..7461    -  promoter       lac promoter: promoter for the E. coli lac operon
   7476..7497    -  protein_bind   CAP binding site: CAP binding activates transcription in the presence of cAMP. E. coli catabolite activator protein
   7510..7602    -  CDS            lacI (fragment): lac repressor; lacI; The lac repressor binds to the lac operator to inhibit transcription in E. coli. This inhibition can be relieved by adding lactose or isopropyl-β-D-thiogalactopyranoside (IPTG).
   7785..8373    -  rep_origin     ori: high-copy-number ColE1/pMB1/pBR322/pUC origin of replication
   8544..9404    -  CDS            AmpR: β-lactamase; bla; confers resistance to ampicillin, carbenicillin, and related antibiotics
   9405..9509    -  promoter       AmpR promoter: bla
