>Addgene plasmid #109527 | actc1b-mKate2-RhoAb | addgene full sequence | sequence record 220526 | Addgene NGS Result
GCAAGTTTGTACAAAAAAGCAGGCTGCCACCATGGTGAGCGAGCTGATTAAGGAGAACATGCACATGAAG
CTGTACATGGAGGGCACCGTGAACAACCACCACTTCAAGTGCACATCCGAGGGCGAAGGCAAGCCCTACG
AGGGCACCCAGACCATGAGAATCAAGGCGGTCGAGGGCGGCCCTCTCCCCTTCGCCTTCGACATCCTGGC
TACCAGCTTCATGTACGGCAGCAAAACCTTCATCAACCACACCCAGGGCATCCCCGACTTCTTTAAGCAG
TCCTTCCCCGAGGGCTTCACATGGGAGAGAGTCACCACATACGAAGACGGGGGCGTGCTGACCGCTACCC
AGGACACCAGCCTCCAGGACGGCTGCCTCATCTACAACGTCAAGATCAGAGGGGTGAACTTCCCATCCAA
CGGCCCTGTGATGCAGAAGAAAACACTCGGCTGGGAGGCCTCCACCGAGACCCTGTACCCCGCTGACGGC
GGCCTGGAAGGCAGAGCCGACATGGCCCTGAAGCTCGTGGGCGGGGGCCACCTGATCTGCAACTTGAAGA
CCACATACAGATCCAAGAAACCCGCTAAGAACCTCAAGATGCCCGGCGTCTACTATGTGGACAGAAGACT
GGAAAGAATCAAGGAGGCCGACAAAGAGACCTACGTCGAGCAGCACGAGGTGGCTGTGGCCAGATACTGC
GACCTCCCTAGCAAACTGGGGCACAGAGACCCAGCTTTCTTGTACAAAGTGGCTGCAGCAATTCGCAAGA
AGCTGGTGATTGTAGGAGATGGAGCATGCGGGAAAACATGTTTGCTTATTGTGTTCAGTAAAGACCAGTT
TCCTGAAGTCTACGTACCAACAGTGTTTGAAAACTATGTTGCCGACATTGAAGTTGACAGCAAACAGGTG
GAACTCGCTCTGTGGGATACTGCAGGGCAGGAGGACTACGACAGGCTTCGTCCTCTTTCATACCCAGACA
CCGATGTCATTCTTATGTGTTTCTCTATTGACAGTCCTGACAGTTTAGAGAATATTCCGGAGAAGTGGAC
GCCTGAGGTCAAACACTTTTGTCCAAACGTTCCAATCATCCTTGTGGGAAACAAAAAAGACCTGCGCAAT
GATGAACACACACGCAGGGAACTGACCAAGATGAAGCAGGAGCCAGTTAAAGCAGAGGAAGGGAGAGACA
TGGCCAATCGAATTGGAGCATTTGGTTATATGGAATGTTCTGCCAAAACAAAAGACGGTGTTCGGGAGGT
GTTTGAAATGGCCACTAGAGCGGCGCTGCAGGCACGCAGGGGAAAGAAGAGCAACAAATGCTGTCTGCTG
TGACAACTTTATTATACATAGTTGATAATTCACTGGCCGTCGTTTTACGGTACCATCGATGATGATCCAG
ACATGATAAGATACATTGATGAGTTTGGACAAACCACAACTAGAATGCAGTGAAAAAAATGCTTTATTTG
TGAAATTTGTGATGCTATTGCTTTATTTGTAACCATTATAAGCTGCAATAAACAAGTTAACAACAACAAT
TGCATTCATTTTATGTTTCAGGTTCAGGGGGAGGTGTGGGAGGTTTTTTAAAGCAAGTAAAACCTCTACA
AATGTGGTATGGCTGATTATGATCCTCTAGATCAGATCTGCGAAGATACGGCCACGGGTGCTCTTGATCC
TGTGGCTGATTTTGGACTGTGCTGCTCGCAGCTGCTGATGAATCACATACTTCCTCCATTTTCTTCCACT
GATTGACTGTTATAATTTCCCTAATTTCCAGGTCAAGGTGCTGTGCATTGTGGTAATAGATGTGACATGA
CGTCACTTCCAAAGGACCAATGAACATGTCTGACCAATTTCATATAATGTGAAAACGATTTTCATAGGCA
GAATAAATAACATTTAAATTAAACTGGGCATCAGCGCAATTCAATTGGTTTGGTAATAGCAAGGGAAAAT
AGAATGAAGTGATCTCCAAAAAATAAGTACTTTTTGACTGTAAATAAAATTGTAAGGAGTAAAAAGTACT
TTTTTTTCTAAAAAAATGTAATTAAGTAAAAGTAAAAGTATTGATTTTTAATTGTACTCAAGTAAAGTAA
AAATCCCCAAAAATAATACTTAAGTACAGTAATCAAGTAAAATTACTCAAGTACTTTACACCTCTGGTTC
TTGACCCCCTACCTTCAGCAAGCCCAGCAGATCCACTAGTTCTAGAGCGGCCGCCACCGCGGTGGAGCTC
CAGCTTTTGTTCCCTTTAGTGAGGGTTAATTGCGCGCTTGGCGTAATCATGGTCATAGCTGTTTCCTGTG
TGAAATTGTTATCCGCTCACAATTCCACACAACATACGAGCCGGAAGCATAAAGTGTAAAGCCTGGGGTG
CCTAATGAGTGAGCTAACTCACATTAATTGCGTTGCGCTCACTGCCCGCTTTCCAGTCGGGAAACCTGTC
GTGCCAGCTGCATTAATGAATCGGCCAACGCGCGGGGAGAGGCGGTTTGCGTATTGGGCGCTCTTCCGCT
TCCTCGCTCACTGACTCGCTGCGCTCGGTCGTTCGGCTGCGGCGAGCGGTATCAGCTCACTCAAAGGCGG
TAATACGGTTATCCACAGAATCAGGGGATAACGCAGGAAAGAACATGTGAGCAAAAGGCCAGCAAAAGGC
CAGGAACCGTAAAAAGGCCGCGTTGCTGGCGTTTTTCCATAGGCTCCGCCCCCCTGACGAGCATCACAAA
AATCGACGCTCAAGTCAGAGGTGGCGAAACCCGACAGGACTATAAAGATACCAGGCGTTTCCCCCTGGAA
GCTCCCTCGTGCGCTCTCCTGTTCCGACCCTGCCGCTTACCGGATACCTGTCCGCCTTTCTCCCTTCGGG
AAGCGTGGCGCTTTCTCATAGCTCACGCTGTAGGTATCTCAGTTCGGTGTAGGTCGTTCGCTCCAAGCTG
GGCTGTGTGCACGAACCCCCCGTTCAGCCCGACCGCTGCGCCTTATCCGGTAACTATCGTCTTGAGTCCA
ACCCGGTAAGACACGACTTATCGCCACTGGCAGCAGCCACTGGTAACAGGATTAGCAGAGCGAGGTATGT
AGGCGGTGCTACAGAGTTCTTGAAGTGGTGGCCTAACTACGGCTACACTAGAAGAACAGTATTTGGTATC
TGCGCTCTGCTGAAGCCAGTTACCTTCGGAAAAAGAGTTGGTAGCTCTTGATCCGGCAAACAAACCACCG
CTGGTAGCGGTGGTTTTTTTGTTTGCAAGCAGCAGATTACGCGCAGAAAAAAAGGATCTCAAGAAGATCC
TTTGATCTTTTCTACGGGGTCTGACGCTCAGTGGAACGAAAACTCACGTTAAGGCATTTTGGTCATGAGA
TTATCAAAAAGGATCTTCACCTAGATCCTTTTAAATTAAAAATGAAGTTTTAAATCAATCTAAAGTATAT
ATGAGTAAACTTGGTCTGACAGTTACCAATGCTTAATCAGTGAGGCACCTATCTCAGCGATCTGTCTATT
TCGTTCATCCATAGTTGCCTGACTCCCCGTCGTGTAGATAACTACGATACGGGAGGGCTTACCATCTGGC
CCCAGTGCTGCAATGATACCGCGAGACCCACGCTCACCGGCTCCAGATTTATCAGCAATAAACCAGCCAG
CCGGAAGGGCCGAGCGCAGAAGTGGTCCTGCAACTTTATCCGCCTCCATCCAGTCTATTAATTGTTGCCG
GGAAGCTAGAGTAAGTAGTTCGCCAGTTAATAGTTTGCGCAACGTTGTTGCCATTGCTACAGGCATCGTG
GTGTCACGCTCGTCGTTTGGTATGGCTTCATTCAGCTCCGGTTCCCAACGATCAAGGCGAGTTACATGAT
CCCCCATGTTGTGCAAAAAAGCGGTTAGCTCCTTCGGTCCTCCGATCGTTGTCAGAAGTAAGTTGGCCGC
AGTGTTATCACTCATGGTTATGGCAGCACTGCATAATTCTCTTACTGTCATGCCATCCGTAAGATGCTTT
TCTGTGACTGGTGAGTACTCAACCAAGTCATTCTGAGAATAGTGTATGCGGCGACCGAGTTGCTCTTGCC
CGGCGTCAATACGGGATAATACCGCGCCACATAGCAGAACTTTAAAAGTGCTCATCATTGGAAAACGTTC
TTCGGGGCGAAAACTCTCAAGGATCTTACCGCTGTTGAGATCCAGTTCGATGTAACCCACTCGTGCACCC
AACTGATCTTCAGCATCTTTTACTTTCACCAGCGTTTCTGGGTGAGCAAAAACAGGAAGGCAAAATGCCG
CAAAAAAGGGAATAAGGGCGACACGGAAATGTTGAATACTCATACTCTTCCTTTTTCAATATTATTGAAG
CATTTATCAGGGTTATTGTCTCATGAGCGGATACATATTTGAATGTATTTAGAAAAATAAACAAATAGGG
GTTCCGCGCACATTTCCCCGAAAAGTGCCACCTAAATTGTAAGCGTTAATATTTTGTTAAAATTCGCGTT
AAATTTTTGTTAAATCAGCTCATTTTTTAACCAATAGGCCGAAATCGGCAAAATCCCTTATAAATCAAAA
GAATAGACCGAGATAGGGT
[37 nt withheld, positions 4570-4606]
AAAGAACGTGGACTCCAACGTCAAAGG
[32 nt withheld, positions 4634-4665]
GCTGGCTAAGAACTCATCAGCCTCCCCGGTCCATCTACCCACGTACCAATGCACCAATTGGCCACAATGA
CGGCTACTACATGGTGCCATTCCTTCCTCTTTATAGGAATGGAGACTACCTCCTGTCCAACAATGCTCTT
GGATACGAGTACGCCTACCTGTTGGACCCAGGTCATTGCACAACACCAGAAATGCCCTCTGATCTGCAAA
AGACGTGAATATCTGTTCAGACACCCATATCCACTCTGTTCCACACAGGTCAGAGGTTTGTCCAGGAGTT
CTTGACAGAGGTGTAAAAAGTACTCAAAAATTTTACTCAAGTGAAAGTACAAGTACTTAGGGAAAATTTT
ACTCAATTAAAAGTAAAAGTATCTGGCTAGAATCTTACTTGAGTAAAAGTAAAAAAGTACTCCATTAAAA
TTGTACTTGAGTATTAAGGAAGTAAAAGTAAAAGCAAGAAAGAAAACTAGAGATTCTTGTTTAAGCTTTT
AATCTCAAAAAACATTAAATGAAATGCATACAAGGTTTTATCCTGCTTTAGAACTGTTTGTATTTAATTA
TCAAACTATAAGACAGACAATCTAATGCCAGTACACGCTACTCAAAGTTGTAAAACCTCAGATTTAACTT
CAGTAGAAGCTGATTCTCAAAATTGTTAGTGTCAAGCCTAGCTCTTTTGGGGCTGAAAAGCAATCCTGCA
GTGCTGAAAAGCCTCTCACAGGCAGCCGATGCGGGAAGAGGTGTATTAGTCTTGATAGAGAGGCTGCAAA
TAGCAGGAAACGTGAGCAGAGACTCCCTGGTGTCTGAAACACAGGCCAGATGGGCCCTCGAGCAGGAAAC
AGCTATGACCATGATTACGCCAAGCTATCAACTTTGTATAGAAAAGTTGGCACGCGCAGATTCCGTGTGG
GCCTGGTAATATCTTACCATTTTAAGCTATTTTAAGATTAGGGAAAAAAATTAAATAAAACTACTTTAAA
ATTACTTTCCTTAAAAAGCAACATATTTATTTAGTTTTTGTTTAACTGGCTCAAGATTGTAATATTTTAC
TTTTACATGTTTTTTTAAGTACCTAAATGTGTTCAAAAGTAAAGTATGTTATTGTTTTTTTTTTTTAATG
TTAGCTAAGCTTTAAATTGTAATATATTACTTTTAAAAGTGACTTTTTAAAAATGTAAATAAAAAAGTAA
CTATAAATGTGTAATGCATGTTATTTCTGTGGGTTTTTAATTTTCATCTCAACTGGGCTTACAATTTTAA
CATAATAAAAATCAAATCAAATCAAATCAGGCCCTTATTTGTCACATACACTCTTGTATACTGAAATAAA
CTAAATGTTGAGAAAAATTTAAATACACCAAAATAACGCATACCTTTTTTGTAATTACCTAAGTAAAACA
TTTAGTTCCTTTTTTAAGTGACTCAAGATTGTAATCTATTAATTGTAAAAGATAAAACTAGTGATCAATC
TGACGTGCTTCTATGCAGCCTGTGAGATTAATTGTGATGTTTAATTATTAAACAATTTAAATGGATCAAA
CATTTCACATGTGCTTATTGTGTCCAACAAAACCAGCAGAAGCACTTAAAAATATTGCATGACAACATGA
GTTTTTAATGTAAATTATATATACTTCCTAAACGAAGTTAATCATATTTCTAAAATAATAATGTCATTGA
AATATTTAAATAAATGATAAGCTTTAGTTGATTCAACATAAAATTGAAAGCAATAAGGACTTTTTTTTTT
TACAGCGGTGAAGCAAAAGCATGTAATAATCATATAATATAATAAATAAATAAATAAATAATGGCTCTTG
GTGCAAATATGAACACTTTAAATAAATATAGAATAAATATGATCAATAAGTCATAACGATGTGTTTTATG
TTGATTATAATTTAAACATGTTTCTAACGCAAGTTTTAAAAACTGTTTTAAAGTATTATTTTAAGTTATA
AGATCAATTTGACTCAACATTTTGTAGTGAAAATATGTTGTGTAAAATTAATATAATATACACTATAAAA
ATGCAGGGTTCCACACAATACATTAATGTTGTCCCAACACAAATCGATTAAGTTAACAAATATATGTGGA
TTGAACATAAAAAATTAAGTTGTCCCAATGAAATCTCAAGAATTGTGTTGTTTCAGCTCATTTTAAATAA
GTAGTTTTAACAAGTAAAAAATAACATATTTTTGAGTGTGTATATATATATATTACAAAATATAATAATA
TAAAATGTAAAAGATATAAACCATGCTACATATATTTAAGAGCTATTTTGCACATTACTTTTTTGCAAGC
CATTTTAGTGTTTTTTTTACAAATATATATTAGCTAAATATACAATATCTTAAATATACAATTAATCAGA
CATGCAATTAATGCATTTAACCTACATAAAAATACATGATCAACATATGTTTTATGCTGATTACAACTAA
ATCAAACGTAATGAAATTAATTTATAAAAGCGATTTAAATATGTCAATATTTTAAGTTAAAATCACTTGA
AACCTACTATAAATGAACTTAAATTAAAAAAATCTCCTTTAATTCCAATGCAACAGTGTTGTTTTTTCAG
CTGAGGACCCCCGGTGCAGATGGTTGGCCCCCGGCCCGCTATTCTAAGGAAGCCTTTCTTAATTTTAGGG
CGGCGCTGCATGCGCTCAGATCAGATTCACGGGTGGAGAGGGTTATTTTCTCTTTTTTATTTTTTCTTGC
CTGCTCATATTTGGGCCTGTGTGAACCCCAGGCTCCGCCTCGGCCCCCAGGAGCCGCTCTTATTTAAAGG
GGATCCTCGCCTTCAGTCTTCGTCCCAGTGGAAGCATCAGTCTTGTGATAACAACTTGGTGAGTCCTACA
GACCAGCGCTCGACTCTAGGCTTTAAATGCATTGATTTCTCTGGATTAGCTACCGGGAGAGTTTTAACTT
TGCTTATTAGTCTTGTGCTCGAACTGCTAGGTTTAAAGAGTGTTTTCTCTAATGCATGCATGAAGCGACA
GCTGAAAACCAGAAATAGAGCGTTTGTCCTCCTGTTAAACTCTAGCCTTTCTTTGGCATTTGTCAGTCCG
AGTCTTCAGCTGCCGGCAGGAGATTGGGTTTCAGTAACACTTGCTGAGCACAAACTACACGTGCTTTCTT
CAGATTTAATTCATTATTAATCATTCTAGATTTAAATGATGTTCTTACTCATTGCTGATTATTTTAGCCT
TGCGGAGCAGATTAAATGAGCACGTGTTTCATTAAGATTGATTTAAATATAATTAATATTTCACCACTGT
AGTTTTAAAATTGCCTTCTAAGTCATGGTTGATTTTTAATAGGTATCGGCTCTAATTAGATTACTATTTT
GGTTTTTAAATGTTATTTCTATTTCATTTGTAGGCTCGTTTTTAATGTGATTTTATTAGATTCTAGTTTT
AAAATCATCTCTTAGCCTTAATGAGCAGACTGAATGAACATGTTTCATTAAGATTAACTTCATTATAATG
AATTATTTAATCATTCTAGTGGGTTATAAATCAGCTCTATTTAAATTAATTGTCGTGTTTATTTCTATTT
AATTTTTGATTATTTTTTCAGGGTCGTTTTTATGTGATTTTTTCCCGTTTCTAATTTTAAACTAATTGTT
TGATTTTTATATGATTCGACTCTTTTTAAATGAATTGTTTTGCTTTTTTTATTGAGCATATATATATTAT
ACAATTTCAATCAACAATTGTTGTGCTTTTTAAATGTTGTTTCTATTTCATTTCTAGGGTCGATTTTATT
CGATTCTAGTTTTAAAATCGTGATTTTTAACTTCTAACCTTACTGAGCAGACTGAATGAACATGTTTCAT
CAAGATTAACTTCATTATAGTTAATTATTGAATCGTGCTAGTGGTTTATAAATCAGCTCTATTTAAATTA
ATCATCATCATTATTTCTATTTAATTTTTATTATTTCTTTAGGATTATTTTTATGTGATTTTTTTCACGT
TCTAGTTTTAAACTCAATGCTCATTACTGCTCACCCTTGCTGAGCAGTCTTTCGTTAAGATTAAATTAAT
TAATAACCATTCTAGTTTTAAAACAGTGTCTTAAGGCATAGCTGATATTTTACAAGTTTACTATTTAATA
TATCTCCTTTCTTTTTTTAGGGTCGATTTCATCTGATTTGATTAATTTTTATTATCTTCACTAAGCTTTT
TGTTCTAGGTTTTATTCTCAGTATTATTACTGTTATATTTGAACTGAATTTCTCCTCATAGTTTATTCAT
TTTATTTATTTATTTTTTGTTTATTCGCTATTTTGTATTTTAGTTTTTAATTAGAAATTTTATTAGAATC
GTTTTGAACTAGTTTTTATGCACTCTAACATTAATATTAAATCATAACTATTATTTTTATTATAATTTAT
TTGTGTTTATCTTTTTGTGTAGCTTTCATGTGTTTTTATTTTAGTTTTATTATGTTTGCATTGAATTTTT
TGGACTAGTTTATATAACGATATACAGAAAAGCCATGACAACAAATGTTTTTATAATACCTATTAAGTAT
AAGCTAATCAGATTTCCACTATTCTGTTCAAAGTTAACATTATTAGCCATTCTGATGGATCATTTGACAT
TTGTCATATGTCTTTATGAACACTGCTCTTTCAGATGCCACTTTTAAAGCTGTTTTTTACAGTAAATGAA
CGTTTATTATTATGACATTATTTCCTAAGGCCTCTAGAGTACAGCAGGATGTGGCGTGTGCATTACCGTG
TAATTATGCTGACTGTAAATGTGCATTTATAGACTGTCAGCATGTCTGACTGTGCGCTGTTGTGATTGGT
CCTGCACAGACCAAG
Features (pLannotate 1.2.2; 21 found; start..end, strand, type, name):
      2..22      +  protein_bind   attB1: mutant version of attB; core recombination site for the Gateway® BP reaction BP Clonase™
     32..727     +  CDS            mKate2: mKate2 is a basic (constitutively fluorescent) red fluorescent protein published in 2009, derived from Entacmaea quadricolor. It is reported to be a rapidly-maturing monomer with moderate acid sensitivity.
    732..752     -  protein_bind   attB2: mutant version of attB; core recombination site for the Gateway® BP reaction BP Clonase™
    755..1330    +  CDS            rhoab: RHOAB_DANRE - Experimental evidence at protein level: Swiss-Prot protein existence level 1. Regulates a signal transduction pathway linking plasma membrane receptors to the assembly of focal adhesions and actin stress fibers. From Danio rerio (Zebrafish) (Brachydanio rerio).
   1334..1354    -  protein_bind   attB3: mutant version of attB; core recombination site for the Gateway® BP reaction BP Clonase™
   1358..1378    +  CDS            lacZα (fragment): LacZα fragment of β-galactosidase; lacZ fragment
   1394..1528    -  polyA_signal   SV40 poly(A) signal: SV40 polyadenylation signal
   1551..1634    -  CDS            large T antigen (fragment): large T antigen from SV40 (simian virus 40)
   2200..2240    -  misc_feature   MCS (fragment): pBluescript multiple cloning site
   2253..2271    -  promoter       T3 promoter: promoter for bacteriophage T3 RNA polymerase
   2316..2332    -  protein_bind   lac operator: The lac repressor binds to the lac operator to inhibit transcription in E. coli. This inhibition can be relieved by adding lactose or isopropyl-β-D-thiogalactopyranoside (IPTG). lac repressor encoded by lacI
   2340..2370    -  promoter       lac promoter: promoter for the E. coli lac operon
   2385..2406    -  protein_bind   CAP binding site: CAP binding activates transcription in the presence of cAMP. E. coli catabolite activator protein
   2419..2511    -  CDS            lacI (fragment): lac repressor; lacI; The lac repressor binds to the lac operator to inhibit transcription in E. coli. This inhibition can be relieved by adding lactose or isopropyl-β-D-thiogalactopyranoside (IPTG).
   2694..3282    -  rep_origin     ori: high-copy-number ColE1/pMB1/pBR322/pUC origin of replication
   3453..4313    -  CDS            AmpR: β-lactamase; bla; confers resistance to ampicillin, carbenicillin, and related antibiotics
   4314..4418    -  promoter       AmpR promoter: bla
   4444..4665    -  rep_origin     M13 ori (fragment) (sequence partly withheld): M13 bacteriophage origin of replication; arrow indicates direction of (+) strand synthesis
   4665..4952    +  CDS            tyr (fragment) (sequence partly withheld): TYRO_ORYLA - Also known as tyro. Experimental evidence at transcript level: Swiss-Prot protein existence level 2. This is a copper-containing oxidase that functions in the formation of pigments such as melanins and other polyphenolic compounds. From Oryzias latipes (Japanese rice fish) (Japanese killifish).
   5534..5554    +  protein_bind   attB4: mutant version of attB; core recombination site for the Gateway® BP reaction BP Clonase™
   6455..6471    -  promoter       copia promoter (fragment): strong promoter from the Drosophila transposable element copia (Sinclair et al., 1986)
