[The description below was written by a language model from this plasmid's Addgene catalogue record and pLannotate feature annotations shown in this document.]
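Description:
actc1b-mKate2-RhoAb is a zebrafish expression plasmid made by Gateway recombination into the destination vector pDEST-actc1b-mKate2-ccdb, in which the ccdB counter-selection cassette has been replaced by the zebrafish rhoab coding sequence. It is maintained in E. coli as a high-copy plasmid through a ColE1/pUC-type origin and selected with ampicillin via the β-lactamase gene. The remainder of the backbone carries pBluescript-derived remnants (lac promoter/operator, T3 promoter, MCS fragment and a partial M13 origin) that play no part in expression in fish.

The payload is ordered by attB sites. An unannotated region of roughly four kilobases lies between attB4 and attB1. By position and by the construct name it presumably holds the actc1b (muscle actin) promoter, although the feature tables do not label it; the short "copia promoter" hit inside it is probably a spurious match. Next comes mKate2, a monomeric, rapidly maturing red fluorescent protein, between attB1 and attB2, followed by rhoab between attB2 and attB3. This arrangement yields RhoAb tagged at its N terminus with mKate2, and an SV40 polyadenylation signal lies downstream. A fragment annotated as medaka tyrosinase sits upstream of attB4; such hits are typical of Tol2 transposon arm sequence, but the record does not state that Tol2 elements are present.

The depositor sequence and the repository's sequencing result show the same features in the same order, differ by only a few bases in length, and start at different points on the circle. The stated purpose is muscle-specific expression of fluorescently tagged RhoAb in zebrafish. The associated publication describes an in vivo cell biological screen on T-tubule formation.
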