Addgene plasmid #109527: actc1b-mKate2-RhoAb
Purpose: Muscle specific zebrafish expression of mKate2 fused to RhoAb
Depositing lab: Rob Parton. Depositing organization: University of Queensland, Institute for Molecular Bioscience. Publication: In vivo cell biological screening identifies an endocytic capture mechanism for T-tubule formation. Hall TE, Martel N, Ariotti N, Xiong Z, Lo HP, Ferguson C, Rae J, Lim YW, Parton RG. Nat Commun. 2020 Jul 24;11(1):3711. doi: 10.1038/s41467-020-17486-w. PubMed 32709891.
Backbone
  Vector backbone: pDEST-actc1b-mKate2-ccdb
  Vector type: Zebrafish plasmids
Growth in bacteria
  Bacterial resistance: Ampicillin, 100 μg/mL
  Growth temperature: 37°C
  Growth strain: DH5alpha
  Copy number: High Copy
Gene/Insert
  Gene/Insert name: RhoAb
  Species: D. rerio (zebrafish)
  Entrez Gene: rhoab (a.k.a. arha, rhoa, MGC92206, MGC114074, MGC174716, zgc:92206, wu:fj42e08)
  Tag / fusion protein: mKate2 (N terminal on insert)
  Cloning method: Gateway Cloning
Terms and licenses: Academic/Nonprofit Terms; Industry Terms: Not Available to Industry
How to cite: actc1b-mKate2-RhoAb was a gift from Rob Parton (Addgene plasmid # 109527 ; http://n2t.net/addgene:109527 ; RRID:Addgene_109527)
